Addgene plasmid #133208: pOPS0567
Purpose: Reporter plasmid with a 12-nucleotide specific "barcode" sequence. This plasmid is not available as an individual bacterial stab, but can be requested as part of the Plasmid-ID Kit (Kit #1000000168 ).
Depositing lab: Philip Poole. Depositing organization: University of Oxford. Publication: Optimizing Rhizobium-legume symbioses by simultaneous measurement of rhizobial competitiveness and N2 fixation in nodules. Mendoza-Suarez MA, Geddes BA, Sanchez-Canizares C, Ramirez-Gonzalez RH, Kirchhelle C, Jorrin B, Poole PS. Proc Natl Acad Sci U S A. 2020 May 5;117(18):9822-9831. doi: 10.1073/pnas.1921225117. Epub 2020 Apr 21. PubMed 32317381.
Backbone
  Vector backbone: pOGG026 (Addgene ID 113992)
  Vector type: Bacterial Expression
Growth in bacteria
  Bacterial resistance: Kanamycin, 50 μg/mL
  Growth temperature: 37°C
  Growth strain: ST18 (S17 delta pir delta hemA)
  Copy number: Low Copy
Gene/Insert
  Gene/Insert name: PU module (PsNifH from pOGG043), SC module (sfGFP from pOGG037), and T module (ATTCTGCCGAAG and universal primer binding site)
  Species: Synthetic
  Mutation: Domesticated for Golden Gate cloning
  Cloning method: Unknown
Terms and licenses: Academic/Nonprofit Terms; Industry Terms: Not Available to Industry
Depositor comments: The only difference is the sequence: ATTCTGCCGAAG . Please note that this plasmid may require a unique bacterial strain, so make sure to confirm that you can also obtain the appropriate growth strain. Please contact us or contact our distributors if you have any questions. This plasmid is not available as an individual bacterial stab, but can be requested as part of the Plasmid-ID Kit (Kit #1000000168 ).
How to cite: pOPS0567 was a gift from Philip Poole (Addgene plasmid # 133208)
