[The description below was written by a language model from this plasmid's Addgene catalogue record and pLannotate feature annotations shown in this document.]
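Description:
pOPS0567 is a low-copy, broad-host-range bacterial reporter plasmid built on the pOGG026 backbone and assembled by Golden Gate cloning from domesticated modules. The annotated 7,030-nt sequence shows an RK2/IncP-type replicon: oriV together with the trfA replication initiator. It also carries an IncP oriT, so the plasmid can be mobilised by conjugation from a donor strain that supplies transfer functions, consistent with the S17-derived ST18 strain listed for propagation. Selection is by kanamycin through the aphA1 (nptI) gene. Stable inheritance without antibiotic pressure is supported by the par region, which comprises the parDE toxin–antitoxin addiction system and the parA/parB partition genes. Lambda t0 and rrnB T1 terminators insulate the cloning region. Short fragments annotated as Tn5 transposase, CloDF13 ori and lacZα appear to be backbone remnants rather than functional parts.

The payload has three modules: a promoter module carrying PsNifH, a coding module encoding superfolder GFP, and a terminator module containing a unique 12-nucleotide barcode next to a universal primer binding site. The feature table annotates the sfGFP coding sequence but not the nifH promoter or the barcode, which presumably lie in the unannotated stretches flanking it. Since nifH is a nitrogenase gene, GFP output is expected to report nitrogen-fixation gene expression. The barcode lets the carrying strain be identified by amplification and sequencing from the shared primer site. According to the depositor, the barcode is the only difference from sibling plasmids in the Plasmid-ID kit. The associated work used the kit to measure rhizobial competitiveness for nodule occupancy and N2 fixation in legume nodules simultaneously.
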