Features (pLannotate 1.2.2; 14 found; start..end, strand, type, name):
      9..103     +  terminator     lambda t0 terminator: transcription terminator from phage lambda
    213..1025    +  CDS            aphA1: KKA1_ECOLX - Also known as nptI. Protein inferred from homology: Swiss-Prot protein existence level 3. Resistance to kanamycin and structurally-related aminoglycosides, including amikacin. From Escherichia coli.
   1179..1287    +  oriT           oriT: incP origin of transfer
   1348..2496    -  CDS            trfA: trans-acting replication protein that binds to and activates oriV
   2548..2829    -  CDS            tnpA (fragment): TN5P_ECOLX - Also known as tnp. Experimental evidence at protein level: Swiss-Prot protein existence level 1. Mediates transposition of transposon Tn5 by a 'cut and paste' mechanism. First, the monomeric transposase binds the 19 bp inverted DNA repeats flanking the transposon. Then, dimerization of the DNA- bound transposase creates a synaptic DNA complex. After nicking of the first DNA strand, excision of the transposon proceeds through a series of intermediates. The transposase then mediates the insertion of the transposon at a new site by strand transfer. The activity of the wild- type tran
   2889..3420    -  rep_origin     oriV: incP origin of replication
   3476..3511    -  rep_origin     CloDF13 ori (fragment): Plasmids containing the CloDF13 (CDF) origin of replication can be propagated in E. coli cells that contain additional plasmids with compatible origins.
   3635..3943    -  CDS            parE: PARE_ECOLX - Experimental evidence at protein level: Swiss-Prot protein existence level 1. Toxin component of a type II toxin-antitoxin (TA) system involved in plasmid partition. Acts by inhibiting DNA gyrase, converting supercoiled plasmid DNA into a singly cleaved linear form in an ATP-dependent fashion. To do so it probably interacts with one of the gyrase subunits. Gyrase inhibition is prevented by antitoxin ParD, and is reversed in vitro by incubation with ParD. In cells that have lost the plasmid filamentation and growth inhibition occur; this is suppressed when ParD is supplied in trans
   3943..4191    -  CDS            parD: PARD_ECOLX - Experimental evidence at protein level: Swiss-Prot protein existence level 1. Antitoxin component of a type II toxin-antitoxin (TA) system involved in plasmid partition. Inhibits the anti-DNA gyrase activity of toxin ParE; reverses and restores gyrase catalytic activity in vitro. The parDE operon alone is capable of stabilizing an RK2-derived minireplicon under defined growth conditions in several different Gram- negative bacteria. It does so by the post-segregational killing (PSK) of plasmid-free cells, also referred to as a plasmid addiction system. Binds its own promoter, autor
   4320..5162    +  CDS            parB: PARB4_ECOLX - Protein predicted: Swiss-Prot protein existence level 4. Involved in plasmid partition. From Escherichia coli.
   5126..5782    +  CDS            parA: PARA4_ECOLX - Protein inferred from homology: Swiss-Prot protein existence level 3. Involved in plasmid partition. From Escherichia coli.
   5942..6028    -  terminator     rrnB T1 terminator: Escherichia coli rrnB; transcription terminator T1 from the E. coli rrnB gene
   6275..6988    +  CDS            superfolder GFP: GFP variant that folds robustly even when fused to poorly folded proteins (Pédelacq et al., 2006)
   7008..7030    +  CDS            lacZα (fragment): LacZα fragment of β-galactosidase; lacZ fragment
>Addgene plasmid #133208 | pOPS0567 | addgene full sequence | sequence record 276320 | Addgene NGS Result
CGCTCTTGGACTCCTGTTGATAGATCCAGTAATGACCTCAGAACTCCATCTGGATTTGTTCAGAACGCTC
GGTTGCCGCCGGGCGTTTTTTATTGGTGAGAATCCAGGCAATTGTGTCTCAAAATCTCTGATGTTACATT
GCACAAGATAAAAATATATCATCATGAACAATAAAACTGTCTGCTTACATAAACAGTAATACAAGGGGTG
TTATGAGCCATATTCAGCGTGAAACGAGCTGTAGCCGTCCGCGTCTGAACAGCAACATGGATGCGGATCT
GTATGGCTATAAATGGGCGCGTGATAACGTGGGTCAGAGCGGCGCGACCATTTATCGTCTGTATGGCAAA
CCGGATGCGCCGGAACTGTTTCTGAAACATGGCAAAGGCAGCGTGGCGAACGATGTGACCGATGAAATGG
TGCGTCTGAACTGGCTGACCGAATTTATGCCGCTGCCGACCATTAAACATTTTATTCGCACCCCGGATGA
TGCGTGGCTGCTGACCACCGCGATTCCGGGCAAAACCGCGTTTCAGGTGCTGGAAGAATATCCGGATAGC
GGCGAAAACATTGTGGATGCGCTGGCCGTGTTTCTGCGTCGTCTGCATAGCATTCCGGTGTGCAACTGCC
CGTTTAACAGCGATCGTGTGTTTCGTCTGGCCCAGGCGCAGAGCCGTATGAACAACGGCCTGGTGGATGC
GAGCGATTTTGATGATGAACGTAACGGCTGGCCGGTGGAACAGGTGTGGAAAGAAATGCATAAACTGCTG
CCGTTTAGCCCGGATAGCGTGGTGACCCACGGCGATTTTAGCCTGGATAACCTGATTTTCGATGAAGGCA
AACTGATTGGCTGCATTGATGTGGGCCGTGTGGGCATTGCGGATCGTTATCAGGATCTGGCCATTCTGTG
GAACTGCCTGGGCGAATTTAGCCCGAGCCTGCAAAAACGTCTGTTTCAGAAATATGGCATTGATAATCCG
GATATGAACAAACTGCAATTTCATCTGATGCTGGATGAATTTTTCTAATAATTAATTGAACTACTTTTCC
GCTGCATAACCCTGCTTCGGGGTCATTATAGCGATTTTTTCGGTATATCCATCCTTTTTCGCACGATATA
CAGGATTTTGCCAAAGGGTTCGTGTAGACTTTCCTTGGTGTATCCAACGGCGTCAGCCGGGCAGGATAGG
TGAAGTAGGCCCACCCGCGAGCGGGTGTTCCTTCTTCACTGTCCCTTATTCGCACCTGGCGGTGCTCAAC
GGGAATCCTGCTCTGCGAGGCTGGCCGTAGGCCGGCCGCGATGCAGGTGGCTGCTGAACCCCCAGCCGGA
ACTGACCCCACAAGGCCCTAGCGTTTGCAATGCACCAGGTCATCATTGACCCAGGCGTGTTCCACCAGGC
CGCTGCCTCGCAACTCTTCGCAGGCTTCGCCGACCTGCTCGCGCCACTTCTTCACGCGGGTGGAATCCGA
TCCGCACATGAGGCGGAAGGTTTCCAGCTTGAGCGGGTACGGCTCCCGGTGCGAGCTGAAATAGTCGAAC
ATCCGTCGGGCCGTCGGCGACAGCTTGCGGTACTTCTCCCATATGAATTTCGTGTAGTGGTCGCCAGCAA
ACAGCACGACGATTTCCTCGTCGATCAGGACCTGGCAACGGGACGTTTTCTTGCCACGGTCCAGGACGCG
GAAGCGGTGCAGCAGCGACACCGATTCCAGGTGCCCAACGCGGTCGGACGTGAAGCCCATCGCCGTCGCC
TGTAGGCGCGACAGGCATTCCTCGGCCTTCGTGTAATACCGGCCATTGATCGACCAGCCCAGGTCCTGGC
AAAGCTCGTAGAACGTGAAGGTGATCGGCTCGCCGATAGGGGTGCGCTTCGCGTACTCCAACACCTGCTG
CCACACCAGTTCGTCATCGTCGGCCCGCAGCTCGACGCCGGTGTAGGTGATCTTCACGTCCTTGTTGACG
TGGAAAATGACCTTGTTTTGCAGCGCCTCGCGCGGGATTTTCTTGTTGCGCGTGGTGAACAGGGCAGAGC
GGGCCGTGTCGTTTGGCATCGCTCGCATCGTGTCCGGCCACGGCGCAATATCGAACAAGGAAAGCTGCAT
TTCCTTGATCTGCTGCTTCGTGTGTTTCAGCAACGCGGCCTGCTTGGCTTCGCTGACCTGTTTTGCCAGG
TCCTCGCCGGCGGTTTTTCGCTTCTTGGTCGTCATAGTTCCTCGCGTGTCGATGGTCATCGACTTCGCCA
AACCTGCCGCCTCCTGTTCGAGCCGACGCGAACGCTCCACGGCGGCCGATGGCGCGGGCAGGGCAGGGGG
AGCCAGTTGCACGCTGTCGCGCTCGATCTTGGCCGTAGCTTGCTGGACTATCGAGCCGACGGACTGGAAG
GTTTCGCGGGGCGCACGCATGACGGTGCGGCTTGCGATGGTTTCGGCATCCTCGGCGGAAAACCCCGCGT
CGATCAGTTCTTGCCTGTATGCCTTCCGGTCAAACGTCCGATTCATTCACCCTCCTTGCGGGATTGCCCC
GGAATTAATTCCCCGGATCGATCCGTCGATCTTGATCCCCTGCGCCATCAGATCCTTGGCGGCAAGAAAG
CCATCCAGTTTACTTTGCAGGGCTTCCCAACCTTACCAGAGGGCGCCCCAGCTGGCAATTCCGGTTCGCT
TGCTGTCCATAAAACCGCCCAGTCTAGCTATCGCCATGTAAGCCCACTGCAAGCTACCTGCTTTCTCTTT
GCGCTTGCGTTTTCCCTTGTCCAGATAGCCCAGTAGCTGACATTCATCCGGGGTCAGCACCGTTTCTGCG
GACTGGCTTTCTACGTGGCTGCCATTTTTGGGGTGAGGCCGTTCGCGGCCGAGGGGCGCAGCCCCTGGGG
GGATGGGAGGCCCGCGTTAGCGGGCCGGGAGGGTTCGAGAAGGGGGGGCACCCCCCTTCGGCGTGCGCGG
TCACGCGCACAGGGCGCAGCCCTGGTTAAAAACAAGGTTTATAAATATTGGTTTAAAAGCAGGTTAAAAG
ACAGGTTAGCGGTGGCCGAAAAACGGGCGGAAACCCTTGCAAATGCTGGATTTTCTGCCTGTGGACAGCC
CCTCAAATGTCAATAGGTGCGCCCCTCATCTGTCAGCACTCTGCCCCTCAAGTGTCAAGGATCGCGCCCC
TCATCTGTCAGTAGTCGCGCCCCTCAAGTGTCAATACCGCAGGGCACTTATCCCCAGGCTTGTCCACATC
ATCTGTGGGAAACTCGCGTAAAATCAGGCGTTTTCGCCGATTTGCGAGGCTGGCCAGCTCCACGTCGCCG
GCCGAAATCGAGCCTGCCCCTCATCTGTCAACGCCGCGCCGGGTGAGTCGGCCCCTCAAGTGTCAACGTC
CGCCCCTCATCTGTCAGTGAGGGCCAAGTTTTCCGCGAGGTATCCACAACGCCGGCGGCCCTACATGGCT
CTGCTGTAGTGAGTGGGTTGCGCTCCGGCAGCGGTCCTGATCCCCCGCAGAAAAAAAGGATCTCAAGAAG
ATCCTTTGATCTTTTCTACATTACTGCATGAGCTTGTGGAAGTGTGCTGAGCATAAATGATTCTCCTAGC
TGTTCTTTGGGTAAGTACGCCATCAGGACGTTGTGAGTGGCGCGATTTTTAGCGGCTGAAATCAGCCCTT
GAGCCTGTCGGCAAGTCGCGTCATGAGGTCCATGCGCTCATGCAGGATCGCCACGACCAACGCGGGTTCG
CCCGCACGCGGCAGGCAAAAAACGTAGTGGTGTTCGCAGCGGGCCATCCGCAGCGCGGGAAAGAGTTCGC
TCATGTCCTTAAACGGGCCTTCGCCGGCGGCAAGCCTGGCTATGCCCTGTTCCAGCTTAGCGATATAGCG
GCGCACCTGCGCCGCGCCCCACTCCCGGCGCGTGTAGCGGATGATGCCGCGTAGATCGGCTTCGGCCTCA
GCCGTGAGGATGTAGGCCGTCAAGCGCGATCCCCGCTGAGTTCTTCATCAAGAATTTCGCCGACGCTCTT
GGTGGACACCTTGCCGGCAAGCCCATCGTTGATGCGGTTCCCCAGCATGGTTTTCAGTTCCTGCCATGCC
TGATCGGCATCAGCGTCACCGGGGAACAGACGTTCGAGGGCGTATTGCTTAATGGTCTTGCCCTGCAAGG
CGGCCAGGGCTTTCAGGCTCTGGTGCTGCTGGTCCGTCATGTCGATTGTCAGGCGGCTCATTGGATAACC
TCCATAAAATACACGTAACCACATTAGCACATATGTGGGCGTGAGGCTACAGCGCGAGGCGCATTAAGGT
CGGGAAAATGCGCTAGGCGCATTTAAATTGCGTATTGCTGTAATGCGCCATGCCGGCTAGACTAGGCCCA
AATGGGTATACCCAATTTGACCAAGGGGGACGCGATGAGGGCGGCCAAGCACTACCGACAACTTCTATCC
ATCGACTTCAACATCGAGGCGCTGGCCTTCGTGCCTGGACCCGACGGCACACGCGGCCGGCGCATCCACG
TCCTGGGGCGCGAGGTCCGCGACCGGCCCGGCCTGGTCGAGTACCTTTCGCCGGCGTTCGGCTCGCGGGT
GGCGCTGGACGGCTACTGCAAGGCCAATTTCGATGCAGTGCTGCACCTGGCGTACCCCGATCATCAGCAA
TGGGGCCACGCATGAAGCGCCGAAGCTACGCCATGCTGCGCGCCGCTGCCGCGCTGGCCGTCCTGGTCGT
TGCCTCGCCGGCATGGGCCGAGCTGCGCGGCGAGGTCGTGCGCATCATCGACGGCGACACCATCGACGTG
CTGGTAGACAAGCAGCCGGTGCGCGTGCGCCTGGTGGACATTGACGCGCCGGAAAAGCGGCAAGCCTTCG
GCGAACGTGCGCGCCAGGCGCTGGCCGGCATGGTGTTCCGCCGGCACGTCCTGGTCGACGAGAAGGACAC
CGACCGTTACGGCCGCACGCTGGGCACCGTCTGGGTCAACATGGAGCTGGCCAGCCGGCCGCCGCAGCCG
CGCAACGTCAACGCCGCGATGGTTCACCAGGGCATGGCGTGGGCCTATCGCTTCCACGGCCGCGCGGCCG
ACCCTGAAATGCTGCGGCTCGAACAGGAGGCGCGAGGCAAGCGCGTCGGCCTCTGGTCCGATCCGCACGC
CGTCGAGCCGTGGAAATGGCGACGCGAGAGCAACAACCGGAGGGACGAAGGTTGAAGGTCGCCCGCATCT
ACCTGCGCGCCAGTACGGACGAGCAGAATCTTGAACGCCAGGAGAGCCTTGTAGCGGCCACGCGGGCCGC
CGGGTACTACGTCGCCGGCATCTACCGCGAGAAGGCGTCCGGCGCACGCGCCGACCGGCCCGAGCTGCTG
CGCATGATCGCGGACCTGCAACCTGGTGAAGTCGTCGTTGCGGAGAAGATCGACCGCATCAGCCGCTTGC
CGTTGGCCGAGGCCGAGCGCCTGGTTGCGTCGATCCGGGCCAAAGGGGCCAAGCTGGCCGTGCCTGGCGT
GGTGGACCTGTCGGAGCTGGCCGCCGAGGCGAACGGAGTGGCGAAAATCGTTCTGGAATCCGTCCAGGAC
ATGCTTTTGAAGCTCGCCTTGCAGATGGCCCGCGACGACTACGAGGATCGGCGCGAGCGTCAACGTCAGG
GTGTCCAGTTGGCGAAGGCCGCCGGCCGCTACACCGGCCGCAAACGTGACGCCGGCATGCACGACCGCAT
CATCACGCTTCGCTCCGGCGGATCGAGCATTGCCAAGACGGCCAAGCTGGTCGGATGCAGCCCGAGCCAG
GTCAAACGAGTGTGGGCGGCCTGGAACGCGCAGCAGCAAAAATAAAGCCGGGCAGTGCCCGGCTTTTCTC
ACCTTTTCGCGTCCCGCAGGGCCGCTGCGAGCGCCCTACCTAGATCCTCGCTTTCCCCCTCGGTGTAGTC
CGGCCAGGGCACGAAGGGCGCGGATGCGAACCTGTTGAGCAGGTCAGATCTAGGGCGGCGGATTTGTCCT
ACTCAGGAGAGCGTTCACCGACAAACAACAGATAAAACGAAAGGCCCAGTCTTTCGACTGAGCCTTTCGT
TTTATTTGATGCCTGCCGAATTCGGATCCGGAGCTCGACACGACATTGTCGTCACCTTTGTCGGGTCCGC
GACAAGCTTTTTGTTCCTCGATCCCGTATGTTTTCGCCTAAATATCTGAAACAGCAGCAAATTATTTTTC
GTTAGCTCAATCGGCCCACTTGGCACGAGTCTTGAAATTTATTGCGAGGCGGCGGAGCTGCCGGCCGCAT
CCGTGCGGCATAACCACGGTTGTGAACAAATGAAGGAAGGCCAAATGCGTAAAGGCGAAGAGCTGTTCAC
TGGTGTCGTCCCTATTCTGGTGGAACTGGATGGTGATGTCAACGGTCATAAGTTTTCCGTGCGTGGCGAG
GGTGAAGGTGACGCAACTAATGGTAAACTGACGCTGAAGTTCATCTGTACTACTGGTAAACTGCCGGTAC
CTTGGCCGACTCTGGTAACGACGCTGACTTATGGTGTTCAGTGCTTTGCTCGTTATCCGGACCATATGAA
GCAGCATGACTTCTTCAAGTCCGCCATGCCGGAAGGCTATGTGCAGGAACGCACGATTTCCTTTAAGGAT
GACGGCACGTACAAAACGCGTGCGGAAGTGAAATTTGAAGGCGATACCCTGGTAAACCGCATTGAGCTGA
AAGGCATTGACTTTAAAGAAGATGGCAATATCCTGGGCCATAAGCTGGAATACAATTTTAACAGCCACAA
TGTTTACATCACCGCCGATAAACAAAAAAATGGCATTAAAGCGAATTTTAAAATTCGCCACAACGTTGAG
GATGGCAGCGTGCAGCTGGCTGATCACTACCAGCAAAACACTCCAATCGGTGATGGTCCTGTTCTGCTGC
CAGACAATCACTATCTGAGCACGCAAAGCGTTCTGTCTAAAGATCCGAACGAGAAACGCGATCATATGGT
TCTGCTGGAGTTCGTAACCGCAGCGGGCATCACGCATGGTATGGATGAACTGTACAAATGAGCTTATTCT
GCCGAAGCGTTTTACAACGTCGTGACTGGG
